Addgene plasmid #56594: EYFP-LaminB1-2
Purpose: Localization: Nuclear Envelope, Excitation: 513, Emission: 527
Depositing lab: Michael Davidson.
Backbone
  Vector backbone: EYFP
  Backbone size w/o insert (bp): 4750
  Vector type: Mammalian Expression
  Selectable markers: Neomycin (select with G418)
Growth in bacteria
  Bacterial resistance: Kanamycin, 50 μg/mL
  Growth temperature: 37°C
  Growth strain: DH5alpha
  Copy number: High Copy
Gene/Insert
  Gene/Insert name: LaminB1 (alt names: lgp120 target in N2 vector; NM_005573.2)
  Species: H. sapiens (human)
  Promoter: CMV
  Tag / fusion protein: EYFP
  Cloning method: Unknown
  Sequencing primers: 5′ CMV-F; 3′ SV40pA-R
Terms and licenses: Academic/Nonprofit Terms; Industry Terms: Not Available to Industry
Depositor comments: lgp120 target in N2 vector. Excitation = 513; Emission = 527
How to cite: EYFP-LaminB1-2 was a gift from Michael Davidson (Addgene plasmid # 56594)
