[The description below was written by a language model from this plasmid's Addgene catalogue record.]
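Description:
EYFP-LaminB1-2 is a mammalian expression plasmid that produces human lamin B1 fused to the enhanced yellow fluorescent protein EYFP, intended as a fluorescent marker of the nuclear envelope. It is built on an EYFP fusion-vector backbone of about 4.75 kb (without insert) and is maintained in E. coli as a high-copy plasmid under kanamycin selection. A neomycin resistance marker allows selection of transfected mammalian cells with G418, so the plasmid can be used for stable line generation as well as transient expression.

Expression of the fusion is driven by the CMV promoter, a strong constitutive promoter in most mammalian cell types. The listed sequencing primers suggest the cassette ends in an SV40 polyadenylation signal, although no feature table is provided to confirm the layout. Lamin B1 is an intermediate filament protein of the nuclear lamina, so the fusion should incorporate beneath the inner nuclear membrane and outline the nuclear periphery. EYFP is recorded with excitation at 513 nm and emission at 527 nm. The record does not state which end of lamin B1 carries EYFP, the linker between the two, or the cloning method. The "-2" suffix in the name is not explained. The alternative-name and depositor comment fields mention an "lgp120 target in N2 vector". This does not match the lamin B1 insert or the stated nuclear envelope localization, and it may be a carry-over from another entry, so the vector configuration should be treated as unconfirmed. Typical uses are live- or fixed-cell fluorescence imaging of nuclear envelope structure and dynamics, for example during mitotic breakdown and reassembly.
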