>Addgene plasmid #56594 | EYFP-LaminB1-2 | depositor partial sequence | sequence record 87482 | insert sequence
GACGTCAGATCCGCTAGCGCTACCGGTCGCCCATATGGTGAGCAAGGGCGAGGAGCTGTTCACCGGGGTG
GTGCCCATCCTGGTCGAGCTGGACGGCGACGTAAACGGCCACAAGTTCAGCGTGTCCGGCGAGGGCGAGG
GCGATGCCACCTACGGCAAGCTGACCCTGAAGTTCATCTGCACCACCGGCAAGCTGCCCGTGCCCTGGCC
CACCCTCGTGACCACCTTCGGCTACGGCCTGCAGTGCTTCGCCCGCTACCCCGACCACATGAAGCAGCAC
GACTTCTTCAAGTCCGCCATGCCCGAAGGCTACGTCCAGGAGCGCACCATCTTCTTCAAGGACGACGGCA
ACTACAAGACCCGCGCCGAGGTGAAGTTCGAGGGCGACACCCTGGTGAACCGCATCGAGCTGAAGGGCAT
CGACTTCAAGGAGGACGGCAACATCCTGGGGCACAAGCTGGAGTACAACTACAACAGCCACAACGTCTAT
ATCATGGCCGACAAGCAGAAGAACGGCATCAAGGTGAACTTCAAGATCCGCCACAACATCGAGGACGGCA
GCGTGCAGCTCGCCGACCACTACCAGCAGAACACCCCCATCGGCGACGGCCCCGTGCTGCTGCCCGACAA
CCACTACCTGAGCTACCAGTCCGCCCTGAGCAAAGACCCCAACGAGAAGCGCGATCACATGGTCCTGCTG
GAGTTCGTGACCGCCGCCGGGATCACTCTCGGCATGGACGAGCTGTACAAGTACTTAATGGCGACTGCGA
CCCCCGTGCCGCCGCGGATGGGCAGCCGCGCTGGCGGCCCCACCACGCCGCTGAGCCCCACGCGCCTGTC
GCGGCTCCAGGAGAAGGAGGAGCTGCGCGAGCTCAATGACCGGCTGGCGGTGTACATCGACAAGGTGCGC
AGCCTGGAGACGGAGAACAGCGCGCTGCAGCTGCAGGTGACGGAGCGCGAGGAGGTGCGCGGCCGTGAGC
TCACCGGCCTCAAGGCGCTCTACGAGACCGAGCTGGCCGACGCGCGACGCGCGCTCGACGACACGGCCCG
CGAGCGCGCCAAGCTGCAGATCGAGCTGGGCAAGTGCAAGGCGGAACACGACCAGCTGCTCCTCAACTAT
GCTAAGAAGGAATCTGATCTTAATGGCGCCCAGATCAAGCTTCGAGAATATGAAGCAGCACTGAATTCGA
AAGATGCAGCTCTTGCTACTGCACTTGGTGACAAAAAAAGTTTAGAGGGAGATTTGGAGGATCTGAAGGA
TCAGATTGCCCAGTTGGAAGCCTCCTTAGCTGCAGCCAAAAAACAGTTAGCAGATGAAACTTTACTTAAA
GTAGATTTGGAGAATCGTTGTCAGAGCCTTACTGAGGACTTGGAGTTTCGCAAAAGCATGTATGAAGAGG
AGATTAACGAGACCAGAAGGAAGCATGAAACGCGCTTGGTAGAGGTGGATTCTGGGCGTCAAATTGAGTA
TGAGTACAAGCTGGCGCAAGCCCTTCATGAGATGAGAGAGCAACATGATGCCCAAGTGAGGCTGTATAAG
GAGGAGCTGGAGCAGACTTACCATGCCAAACTTGAGAATGCCAGACTGTCATCAGAGATGAATACTTCTA
CTGTCAACAGTGCCAGGGAAGAACTGATGGAAAGCCGCATGAGAATTGAGAGCCTTTCATCCCAGCTTTC
TAATCTACAGAAAGAGTCTAGAGCATGTTTGGAAAGGATTCAAGAATTAGAGGACTTGCTTGCTAAAGAA
AAAGACAACTCTCGTCGCATGCTGACAGACAAAGAGAGAGAGATGGCGGAAATAAGGGATCAAATGCAGC
AACAGCTGAATGACTATGAACAGCTTCTTGATGTAAAGTTAGCCCTGGACATGGAAATCAGTGCTTACAG
GAAACTCTTAGAAGGCGAAGAAGAGAGGTTGAAGCTGTCTCCAAGCCCTTCTTCCCGTGTGACAGTATCC
CGAGCATCCTCAAGTCGTAGTGTACGTACAACTAGAGGAAAGCGGAAGAGGGTTGATGTGGAAGAATCAG
AGGCGAGTAGTAGTGTTAGCATCTCTCATTCCGCCTCAGCCACTGGAAATGTTTGCATCGAAGAAATTGA
TGTTGATGGGAAATTTATCCGCTTGAAGAACACTTCTGAACAGGATCAACCAATGGGAGGCTGGGAGATG
ATCAGAAAAATTGGAGACACATCAGTCAGTTATAAATATACCTCAAGATATGTGCTGAAGGCAGGCCAGA
CTGTTACAATTTGGGCTGCAAACGCTGGTGTCACAGCCAGCCCCCCAACTGACCTCATCTGGAAGAACCA
GAACTCGTGGGGCACTGGCGAAGATGTGAAGGTTATATTGAAAAATTCTCAGGGAGAGGAGGTTGCTCAA
AGAAGTACAGTCTTTAAAACAACCATACCTGAAGAAGAGGAGGAGGAGGAAGAAGCAGCTGGAGTGGTTG
TTGAGGAAGAACTTTTCCACCAGCAGGGAACCCCAAGAGCATCCAATAGAAGCTGTGCAATTATGTAACA
GTCGACGGTACCGCGGGCCCGGGATCCACCGGA
