>Addgene plasmid #56594 | EYFP-LaminB1-2 | addgene partial sequence | sequence record 116801 | N-ter GFP 5'-GGATCACTCTCGGCATGG-3'
GAATTCTGCAGTCGACGGTACCGCGGGCCCGGGATCCACCGGATCTAGATAACTGATCATAATCAGCCAT
ACCACATTTGTAGAGGTTTTACTTGCTTTAAAAAACCTCCCACACCTCCCCCTGAACCTGAAACATAAAA
TGAATGCAATTGTTGTTGTTAACTTGTTTATTGCAGCTTATAATGGTTACAAATAAAGCAATAGCATCAC
AAATTTCACAAATAAAGCATTTTTTTCACTGCATTCTAGTTGTGGTTTGTCCAAACTCATCAATGTATCT
TAACGCGTAAATTGTAAGCGTTAATATTTTGTTAAAATTCGCGTTAAATTTTTGTTAAATCAGCTCATTT
TTTAACCAATAGGCCGAAATCGGCAAAATCCCTTATAAATCAAAAGAATAGACCGAGATAGGGT
[37 nt withheld, positions 415-451]
AAAGAACGTGGACTCCAACGTCAAAGG
[49 nt withheld, positions 479-527]
T
[91 nt withheld, positions 529-619]
G
[124 nt withheld, positions 621-744]
CAGGTGGCACTTTTCGGGGAAATGTGCGCGGAACCCC
