>Addgene plasmid #56594 | EYFP-LaminB1-2 | addgene partial sequence | sequence record 117919 | EGFP-N 5'-CGTCGCCGTCCAGCTCGACCAG-3'
CCCGGNANGCTCTCGCCCTNGCTCCCATGGTGGCGACCGGTGCGGCGACGGCCAGGCCGAGGAGGCCGAG
CAGCAACGGCACGGATAGCAGCATGGTGGCGCTAGCGGATCTGACGGTTCACTAAACCAGCTCTGCTTAT
ATAGACCTCCCACCGTACACGCCTACCGCCCATTTGCGTCAATGGGGCGGAGTTGTTACGACATTTTGGA
AAGTCCCGTTGATTTTGGTGCCAAAACAAACTCCCATTGACGTCAATGGGGTGGAGACTTGGAAATCCCC
GTGAGTCAAACCGCTATCCACGCCCATTGATGTACTGCCAAAACCGCATCACCATGGTAATAGCGATGAC
TAATACGTAGATGTACTGCCAAGTAGGAAAGTCCCATAAGGTCATGTACTGGGCATAATGCCAGGCGGGC
CATTTACCGTCATTGACGTCAATAGGGGGCGTACTTGGCATATGATACACTTGATGTACTGCCAAGTGGG
CAGTTTACCGTAAATACTCCACCCATTGACGTCAATGGAAAGTCCCTATTGGCGTTACTATGGGAACATA
CGTCATTATTGACGTCAATGGGCGGGGGTCGTTGGGCGGTCAGCCAGGCGGGCCATTTACCGTAAGTTAT
GTAACGCGGAACTCCATATATGGGCTATGAACTAATGACCCCGTAATTGATTACTATTAATAACTAATGC
ATGGCGGTAATACGGTTATCCACAGAATCAGGGGATAACGCAGGAAAGAACATGTGAGCAAAAGGCCAGC
AAAAGGCCAGGAACCGTAAAAAGGCCGCGTTGCTGGCGTTTTTCCATAGGCTCCGCCCCCCTGACGAGCA
TCACAAAAATCGACGCTCAAGTCAGANGTGGCGAAACCCGACAGGACTATAAAGATACCAGGCGTTTCCC
CCTGGAAGCTCCCTCGTGCGCTCTCCTGGTTCCGACCCTGNCCGCTTACCGGAATACCTGTCCGCCNTTT
CTCCCTNCGGGAAGCGTGGCGCTTTNCTCATAGCTCACGCTGTAGGTATCTCAGTTCGGTGTAGGTCG
